>Addgene plasmid #111290 | HsCLYBL-FLAG | addgene full sequence | sequence record 229477 | Addgene NGS Result
GCCTCTCCCCGCGCGTTGGCCGATTCATTAATGCAGCTGGCACGACAGGTTTCCCGACTGGAAAGCGGGC
AGTGAGCGCAACGCAATTAATGTGAGTTAGCTCACTCATTAGGCACCCCAGGCTTTACACTTTATGCTTC
CGGCTCGTATGTTGTGTGGAATTGTGAGCGGATAACAATTTCACACAGGAAACAGCTATGACCATGATTA
CGCCAAGCGCGCAATTAACCCTCACTAAAGGGAACAAAAGCTGGAGCTGCAAGCTTAATGTAGTCTTATG
CAATACTCTTGTAGTCTTGCAACATGGTAACGATGAGTTAGCAACATGCCTTACAAGGAGAGAAAAAGCA
CCGTGCATGCCGATTGGTGGAAGTAAGGTGGTACGATCGTGCCTTATTAGGAAGGCAACAGACGGGTCTG
ACATGGATTGGACGAACCACTGAATTGCCGCATTGCAGAGATATTGTATTTAAGTGCCTAGCTCGATACA
TAAACGGGTCTCTCTGGTTAGACCAGATCTGAGCCTGGGAGCTCTCTGGCTAACTAGGGAACCCACTGCT
TAAGCCTCAATAAAGCTTGCCTTGAGTGCTTCAAGTAGTGTGTGCCCGTCTGTTGTGTGACTCTGGTAAC
TAGAGATCCCTCAGACCCTTTTAGTCAGTGTGGAAAATCTCTAGCAGTGGCGCCCGAACAGGGACTTGAA
AGCGAAAGGGAAACCAGAGGAGCTCTCTCGACGCAGGACTCGGCTTGCTGAAGCGCGCACGGCAAGAGGC
GAGGGGCGGCGACTGGTGAGTACGCCAAAAATTTTGACTAGCGGAGGCTAGAAGGAGAGAGATGGGTGCG
AGAGCGTCAGTATTAAGCGGGGGAGAATTAGATCGCGATGGGAAAAAATTCGGTTAAGGCCAGGGGGAAA
GAAAAAATATAAATTAAAACATATAGTATGGGCAAGCAGGGAGCTAGAACGATTCGCAGTTAATCCTGGC
CTGTTAGAAACATCAGAAGGCTGTAGACAAATACTGGGACAGCTACAACCATCCCTTCAGACAGGATCAG
AAGAACTTAGATCATTATATAATACAGTAGCAACCCTCTATTGTGTGCATCAAAGGATAGAGATAAAAGA
CACCAAGGAAGCTTTAGACAAGATAGAGGAAGAGCAAAACAAAAGTAAGACCACCGCACAGCAAGCGGCC
GCTGATCTTCAGACCTGGAGGAGGAGATATGAGGGACAATTGGAGAAGTGAATTATATAAATATAAAGTA
GTAAAAATTGAACCATTAGGAGTAGCACCCACCAAGGCAAAGAGAAGAGTGGTGCAGAGAGAAAAAAGAG
CAGTGGGAATAGGAGCTTTGTTCCTTGGGTTCTTGGGAGCAGCAGGAAGCACTATGGGCGCAGCGTCAAT
GACGCTGACGGTACAGGCCAGACAATTATTGTCTGGTATAGTGCAGCAGCAGAACAATTTGCTGAGGGCT
ATTGAGGCGCAACAGCATCTGTTGCAACTCACAGTCTGGGGCATCAAGCAGCTCCAGGCAAGAATCCTGG
CTGTGGAAAGATACCTAAAGGATCAACAGCTCCTGGGGATTTGGGGTTGCTCTGGAAAACTCATTTGCAC
CACTGCTGTGCCTTGGAATGCTAGTTGGAGTAATAAATCTCTGGAACAGATTTGGAATCACACGACCTGG
ATGGAGTGGGACAGAGAAATTAACAATTACACAAGCTTAATACACTCCTTAATTGAAGAATCGCAAAACC
AGCAAGAAAAGAATGAACAAGAATTATTGGAATTAGATAAATGGGCAAGTTTGTGGAATTGGTTTAACAT
AACAAATTGGCTGTGGTATATAAAATTATTCATAATGATAGTAGGAGGCTTGGTAGGTTTAAGAATAGTT
TTTGCTGTACTTTCTATAGTGAATAGAGTTAGGCAGGGATATTCACCATTATCGTTTCAGACCCACCTCC
CAACCCCGAGGGGACCCGACAGGCCCGAAGGAATAGAAGAAGAAGGTGGAGAGAGAGACAGAGACAGATC
CATTCGATTAGTGAACGGATCTCGACGGTATCGATCACGAGACTAGCCTCGAGCGGCCGCCCCCTTCACC
GAGGGCCTATTTCCCATGATTCCTTCATATTTGCATATACGATACAAGGCTGTTAGAGAGATAATTGGAA
TTAATTTGACTGTAAACACAAAGATATTAGTACAAAATACGTGACGTAGAAAGTAATAATTTCTTGGGTA
GTTTGCAGTTTTAAAATTATGTTTTAAAATGGACTATCATATGCCAAGTACGCCCCCTATTGACGTCAAT
GACGGTAAATGGCCCGCCTGGCATTATGCCCAGTACATGACCTTATGGGACTTTCCTACTTGGCAGTACA
TCTACGTATTAGTCATCGCTATTACCATGGTGATGCGGTTTTGGCAGTACATCAATGGGCGTGGATAGCG
GTTTGACTCACGGGGATTTCCAAGTCTCCACCCCATTGACGTCAATGGGAGTTTGTTTTGGCACCAAAAT
CAACGGGACTTTCCAAAATGTCGTAACAACTCCGCCCCATTGACGCAAATGGGCGGTAGGCGTGTACGGT
GGGAGGTCTATATAAGCAGAGCTGGTTTAGTGAACCGTCAGATCCGCTAGCATGGCGCTACGTCTGCTGC
GGAGGGCGGCGCGCGGAGCTGCGGCGGCGGCGCTGCTGAGGCTGAAAGCGTCTCTAGCAGCTGATATCCC
CAGACTTGGATATAGTTCCTCATCCCATCACAAGTACATCCCCCGGAGGGCAGTGCTATACGTTCCAGGA
AATGATGAAAAGAAAATAAAGAAGATTCCATCCCTGAATGTAGATTGTGCAGTGCTCGACTGTGAGGATG
GAGTGGCTGCAAACAAAAAGAATGAAGCTCGACTGAGAATTGTAAAAACTCTTGAAGACATTGATCTGGG
CCCTACTGAAAAATGTGTGAGAGTCAACTCAGTTTCCAGTGGTCTGGCGGAAGAAGACCTAGAGACCCTT
TTGCAATCCCGGGTCCTTCCTTCCAGCCTGATGCTACCAAAGGTGGAAAGTCCTGAAGAAATCCAGTGGT
TTGCAGACAAATTTTCATTCCACTTAAAAGGCCGAAAACTTGAACAACCAATGAATTTAATCCCTTTTGT
GGAAACTGCAATGGGTTTGCTCAATTTTAAGGCAGTGTGTGAAGAAACCCTGAAGGTCGGGCCTCAAGTA
GGTCTCTTTCTAGATGCAGTCGTTTTTGGAGGAGAAGACTTTCGAGCCAGCATAGGGGCCACGTCGAGTA
AAGAAACCCTGGATATTCTCTACGCCCGGCAAAAGATTGTTGTCATAGCGAAAGCCTTTGGTCTCCAAGC
CATAGATCTGGTGTACATTGACTTTCGAGATGGAGCTGGGCTGCTTAGACAGTCACGAGAAGGAGCCGCC
ATGGGCTTCACTGGTAAGCAGGTGATTCACCCTAACCAAATTGCCGTGGTCCAGGAGCAGTTTTCTCCTT
CCCCTGAAAAAATTAAGTGGGCTGAAGAACTGATTGCTGCCTTTAAAGAACATCAACAATTAGGAAAGGG
GGCCTTTACTTTCCAAGGGAGTATGATCGACATGCCATTACTGAAGCAGGCCCAGAACACTGTTACGCTT
GCCACCTCCATCAAGGAAAAAACCGGGGGTGGATCTGGTGGATCTGGTGGATCTATGGATTACAAGGATG
ACGATGACAAGTAAGGTACCGAATTCTCGACCTCGAGACAAATGGCAGTATTCATCCACAATTTTAAAAG
AAAAGGGGGGATTGGGGGGTACAGTGCAGGGGAAAGAATAGTAGACATAATAGCAACAGACATACAAACT
AAAGAATTACAAAAACAAATTACAAAAATTCAAAATTTTCGGGTTTATTACAGGGACAGCAGAGATCCAC
TTTGGCCGCGGCTCGAGGGGGTTGGGGTTGCGCCTTTTCCAAGGCAGCCCTGGGTTTGCGCAGGGACGCG
GCTGCTCTGGGCGTGGTTCCGGGAAACGCAGCGGCGCCGACCCTGGGTCTCGCACATTCTTCACGTCCGT
TCGCAGCGTCACCCGGATCTTCGCCGCTACCCTTGTGGGCCCCCCGGCGACGCTTCCTGCTCCGCCCCTA
AGTCGGGAAGGTTCCTTGCGGTTCGCGGCGTGCCGGACGTGACAAACGGAAGCCGCACGTCTCACTAGTA
CCCTCGCAGACGGACAGCGCCAGGGAGCAATGGCAGCGCGCCGACCGCGATGGGCTGTGGCCAATAGCGG
CTGCTCAGCAGGGCGCGCCGAGAGCAGCGGCCGGGAAGGGGCGGTGCGGGAGGCGGGGTGTGGGGCGGTA
GTGTGGGCCCTGTTCCTGCCCGCGCGGTGTTCCGCATTCTGCAAGCCTCCGGAGCGCACGTCGGCAGTCG
GCTCCCTCGTTGACCGAATCACCGACCTCTCTCCCCAGGGGGATCCACCGGAGCTTACCATGACCGAGTA
CAAGCCCACGGTGCGCCTCGCCACCCGCGACGACGTCCCCAGGGCCGTACGCACCCTCGCCGCCGCGTTC
GCCGACTACCCCGCCACGCGCCACACCGTCGATCCGGACCGCCACATCGAGCGGGTCACCGAGCTGCAAG
AACTCTTCCTCACGCGCGTCGGGCTCGACATCGGCAAGGTGTGGGTCGCGGACGACGGCGCCGCGGTGGC
GGTCTGGACCACGCCGGAGAGCGTCGAAGCGGGGGCGGTGTTCGCCGAGATCGGCCCGCGCATGGCCGAG
TTGAGCGGTTCCCGGCTGGCCGCGCAGCAACAGATGGAAGGCCTCCTGGCGCCGCACCGGCCCAAGGAGC
CCGCGTGGTTCCTGGCCACCGTCGGCGTCTCGCCCGACCACCAGGGCAAGGGTCTGGGCAGCGCCGTCGT
GCTCCCCGGAGTGGAGGCGGCCGAGCGCGCCGGGGTGCCCGCCTTCCTGGAGACCTCCGCGCCCCGCAAC
CTCCCCTTCTACGAGCGGCTCGGCTTCACCGTCACCGCCGACGTCGAGGTGCCCGAAGGACCGCGCACCT
GGTGCATGACCCGCAAGCCCGGTGCCTGACGCCCGCCCCACGACCCGCAGCGCCCGACCGAAAGGAGCGC
ACGACCCCATGCATCGGTACCTTTAAGACCAATGACTTACAAGGCAGCTGTAGATCTTAGCCACTTTTTA
AAAGAAAAGGGGGGACTGGAAGGGCTAATTCACTCCCAACGAAGACAAGATCTGCTTTTTGCTTGTACTG
GGTCTCTCTGGTTAGACCAGATCTGAGCCTGGGAGCTCTCTGGCTAACTAGGGAACCCACTGCTTAAGCC
TCAATAAAGCTTGCCTTGAGTGCTTCAAGTAGTGTGTGCCCGTCTGTTGTGTGACTCTGGTAACTAGAGA
TCCCTCAGACCCTTTTAGTCAGTGTGGAAAATCTCTAGCAGTAGTAGTTCATGTCATCTTATTATTCAGT
ATTTATAACTTGCAAAGAAATGAATATCAGAGAGTGAGAGGAACTTGTTTATTGCAGCTTATAATGGTTA
CAAATAAAGCAATAGCATCACAAATTTCACAAATAAAGCATTTTTTTCACTGCATTCTAGTTGTGGTTTG
TCCAAACTCATCAATGTATCTTATCATGTCTGGCTCTAGCTATCCCGCCCCTAACTCCGCCCATCCCGCC
CCTAACTCCGCCCAGTTCCGCCCATTCTCCGCCCCATGGCTGACTAATTTTTTTTATTTATGCAGAGGCC
GAGGCCGCCTCGGCCTCTGAGCTATTCCAGAAGTAGTGAGGAGGCTTTTTTGGAGGCCTAGGGACGTACC
CAATTCGCCCTATAGTGAGTCGTATTACGCGCGCTCACTGGCCGTCGTTTTACAACGTCGTGACTGGGAA
AACCCTGGCGTTACCCAACTTAATCGCCTTGCAGCACATCCCCCTTTCGCCAGCTGGCGTAATAGCGAAG
AGGCCCGCACCGATCGCCCTTCCCAACAGTTGCGCAGCCTGAATGGCGAATGGG
[124 nt withheld, positions 6005-6128]
C
[91 nt withheld, positions 6130-6220]
A
[49 nt withheld, positions 6222-6270]
CCTTTGACGTTGGAGTCCACGTTCTTT
[37 nt withheld, positions 6298-6334]
ACCCTATCTCGGTCTATTCTTTTGATTTATAAGGGATTTTGCCGATTTCGGCCTATTGGTTAAAAAATGA
GCTGATTTAACAAAAATTTAACGCGAATTTTAACAAAATATTAACGCTTACAATTTAGGTGGCACTTTTC
GGGGAAATGTGCGCGGAACCCCTATTTGTTTATTTTTCTAAATACATTCAAATATGTATCCGCTCATGAG
ACAATAACCCTGATAAATGCTTCAATAATATTGAAAAAGGAAGAGTATGAGTATTCAACATTTCCGTGTC
GCCCTTATTCCCTTTTTTGCGGCATTTTGCCTTCCTGTTTTTGCTCACCCAGAAACGCTGGTGAAAGTAA
AAGATGCTGAAGATCAGTTGGGTGCACGAGTGGGTTACATCGAACTGGATCTCAACAGCGGTAAGATCCT
TGAGAGTTTTCGCCCCGAAGAACGTTTTCCAATGATGAGCACTTTTAAAGTTCTGCTATGTGGCGCGGTA
TTATCCCGTATTGACGCCGGGCAAGAGCAACTCGGTCGCCGCATACACTATTCTCAGAATGACTTGGTTG
AGTACTCACCAGTCACAGAAAAGCATCTTACGGATGGCATGACAGTAAGAGAATTATGCAGTGCTGCCAT
AACCATGAGTGATAACACTGCGGCCAACTTACTTCTGACAACGATCGGAGGACCGAAGGAGCTAACCGCT
TTTTTGCACAACATGGGGGATCATGTAACTCGCCTTGATCGTTGGGAACCGGAGCTGAATGAAGCCATAC
CAAACGACGAGCGTGACACCACGATGCCTGTAGCAATGGCAACAACGTTGCGCAAACTATTAACTGGCGA
ACTACTTACTCTAGCTTCCCGGCAACAATTAATAGACTGGATGGAGGCGGATAAAGTTGCAGGACCACTT
CTGCGCTCGGCCCTTCCGGCTGGCTGGTTTATTGCTGATAAATCTGGAGCCGGTGAGCGTGGGTCTCGCG
GTATCATTGCAGCACTGGGGCCAGATGGTAAGCCCTCCCGTATCGTAGTTATCTACACGACGGGGAGTCA
GGCAACTATGGATGAACGAAATAGACAGATCGCTGAGATAGGTGCCTCACTGATTAAGCATTGGTAACTG
TCAGACCAAGTTTACTCATATATACTTTAGATTGATTTAAAACTTCATTTTTAATTTAAAAGGATCTAGG
TGAAGATCCTTTTTGATAATCTCATGACCAAAATCCCTTAACGTGAGTTTTCGTTCCACTGAGCGTCAGA
CCCCGTAGAAAAGATCAAAGGATCTTCTTGAGATCCTTTTTTTCTGCGCGTAATCTGCTGCTTGCAAACA
AAAAAACCACCGCTACCAGCGGTGGTTTGTTTGCCGGATCAAGAGCTACCAACTCTTTTTCCGAAGGTAA
CTGGCTTCAGCAGAGCGCAGATACCAAATACTGTTCTTCTAGTGTAGCCGTAGTTAGGCCACCACTTCAA
GAACTCTGTAGCACCGCCTACATACCTCGCTCTGCTAATCCTGTTACCAGTGGCTGCTGCCAGTGGCGAT
AAGTCGTGTCTTACCGGGTTGGACTCAAGACGATAGTTACCGGATAAGGCGCAGCGGTCGGGCTGAACGG
GGGGTTCGTGCACACAGCCCAGCTTGGAGCGAACGACCTACACCGAACTGAGATACCTACAGCGTGAGCT
ATGAGAAAGCGCCACGCTTCCCGAAGGGAGAAAGGCGGACAGGTATCCGGTAAGCGGCAGGGTCGGAACA
GGAGAGCGCACGAGGGAGCTTCCAGGGGGAAACGCCTGGTATCTTTATAGTCCTGTCGGGTTTCGCCACC
TCTGACTTGAGCGTCGATTTTTGTGATGCTCGTCAGGGGGGCGGAGCCTATGGAAAAACGCCAGCAACGC
GGCCTTTTTACGGTTCCTGGCCTTTTGCTGGCCTTTTGCTCACATGTTCTTTCCTGCGTTATCCCCTGAT
TCTGTGGATAACCGTATTACCGCCTTTGAGTGAGCTGATACCGCTCGCCGCAGCCGAACGACCGAGCGCA
GCGAGTCAGTGAGCGAGGAAGCGGAAGAGCGCCCAATACGCAAACC
Features (pLannotate 1.2.2; 29 found; start..end, strand, type, name):
     88..109     +  protein_bind   CAP binding site: CAP binding activates transcription in the presence of cAMP. E. coli catabolite activator protein
    124..154     +  promoter       lac promoter: promoter for the E. coli lac operon
    162..178     +  protein_bind   lac operator: The lac repressor binds to the lac operator to inhibit transcription in E. coli. This inhibition can be relieved by adding lactose or isopropyl-β-D-thiogalactopyranoside (IPTG). lac repressor encoded by lacI
    223..241     +  promoter       T3 promoter: promoter for bacteriophage T3 RNA polymerase
    269..495     +  promoter       RSV promoter: Rous sarcoma virus enhancer/promoter
    496..676     +  LTR            5' LTR (truncated): truncated 5' long terminal repeat (LTR) from HIV-1
    723..848     +  misc_feature   HIV-1 Ψ: packaging signal of human immunodeficiency virus type 1
    832..1195    +  CDS            HIV-1 gag (fragment): gag protein from human immunodeficiency virus 1; gag
   1341..1574    +  misc_feature   RRE: The Rev response element (RRE) of HIV-1 allows for Rev-dependent mRNA export from the nucleus to the cytoplasm.
   1951..2051    +  CDS            Rev (fragment): human immunodeficiency virus 1 (HIV-1) Rev protein; rev; enhances nuclear export of unspliced and incompletely spliced viral mRNAs
   2101..2284    +  promoter       U6 promoter (fragment): RNA polymerase III promoter for human U6 snRNA
   2275..2409    +  enhancer       CMV enhancer (fragment): human cytomegalovirus immediate early enhancer; contains an 18-bp deletion relative to the standard CMV enhancer
   2410..2613    +  promoter       CMV promoter: human cytomegalovirus (CMV) immediate early promoter
   2642..3661    +  CDS            CLYBL: CLYBL_HUMAN - Also known as CLB. Experimental evidence at protein level: Swiss-Prot protein existence level 1. Mitochondrial citramalyl-CoA lyase indirectly involved in the vitamin B12 metabolism (PubMed:29056341). Converts citramalyl-CoA into acetyl-CoA and pyruvate in the C5-dicarboxylate catabolism pathway (PubMed:29056341). The C5-dicarboxylate catabolism pathway is required to detoxify itaconate, a vitamin B12-poisoning metabolite (PubMed:29056341). Also acts as a malate synthase in vitro, converting glyoxylate and acetyl-CoA to malate (PubMed:29056341, PubMed:24334609). Also displays mal
   3698..3721    +  CDS            FLAG: FLAG® epitope tag, followed by an enterokinase cleavage site
   3772..3889    +  misc_feature   cPPT/CTS: central polypurine tract and central termination sequence of HIV-1
   3938..4448    +  promoter       hPGK promoter: human phosphoglycerate kinase 1 promoter
   4470..5069    +  CDS            PuroR: puromycin N-acetyltransferase; pac from Streptomyces alboniger; confers resistance to puromycin
   5112..5195    +  CDS            nef (fragment): NEF_HV1Z2 - Experimental evidence at protein level: Swiss-Prot protein existence level 1. Extracellular Nef protein targets CD4(+) T-lymphocytes for apoptosis by interacting with CXCR4 surface receptors. From Human immunodeficiency virus type 1 group M subtype D (isolate Z2/CDC-Z34) (HIV-1).
   5197..5430    +  LTR            3' LTR (ΔU3): self-inactivating 3' long terminal repeat (LTR) from HIV-1
   5502..5623    +  polyA_signal   SV40 poly(A) signal: SV40 polyadenylation signal
   5663..5798    +  rep_origin     SV40 ori: SV40 origin of replication
   5819..5837    -  promoter       T7 promoter: promoter for bacteriophage T7 RNA polymerase
   5845..6000    +  CDS            lacZα (fragment): LacZα fragment of β-galactosidase; lacZ fragment
   6005..6433    +  rep_origin     f1 ori (sequence partly withheld): f1 bacteriophage origin of replication; arrow indicates direction of (+) strand synthesis
   6486..6590    +  promoter       AmpR promoter: bla
   6591..7451    +  CDS            AmpR: β-lactamase; bla; confers resistance to ampicillin, carbenicillin, and related antibiotics
   7622..8210    +  rep_origin     ori: high-copy-number ColE1/pMB1/pBR322/pUC origin of replication
   8393..75      +  CDS            lacI (fragment) (across the origin): lac repressor; lacI; The lac repressor binds to the lac operator to inhibit transcription in E. coli. This inhibition can be relieved by adding lactose or isopropyl-β-D-thiogalactopyranoside (IPTG).
