[The description below was written by a language model from this plasmid's Addgene catalogue record and pLannotate feature annotations shown in this document.]
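Description:
HsCLYBL-FLAG is a mammalian expression plasmid built on the pLys1 backbone. The catalogue lists it simply as a mammalian expression vector, but the feature table shows the architecture of a third-generation, self-inactivating HIV-1 lentiviral transfer vector. An RSV promoter drives a truncated 5' LTR, followed by the Ψ packaging signal, a gag fragment and the Rev response element. The 3' LTR carries the ΔU3 deletion and is followed by an SV40 polyadenylation signal. A cPPT/CTS element is also present, unusually placed downstream of the transgene rather than upstream. In bacteria the plasmid is maintained through a ColE1/pUC-type origin and selected with ampicillin via β-lactamase. The record describes it as low copy and propagated in a recombination-stabilising strain, which suits a repeat-containing LTR vector. An f1 origin, an SV40 origin and remnants of lac/lacZα and T3/T7 promoter sequences come from the backbone.

The payload is the human CLYBL open reading frame of about 1 kb, expressed from the CMV immediate early promoter with a partial CMV enhancer. A residual U6 promoter fragment lies just upstream. CLYBL encodes the mitochondrial citramalyl-CoA lyase of the C5-dicarboxylate catabolism pathway, which detoxifies itaconate, a metabolite that poisons vitamin B12. The coding sequence is fused at its C terminus to a flexible glycine-serine linker and a FLAG epitope supplied by the backbone, allowing detection or immunopurification of the protein. A separate human PGK promoter drives puromycin N-acetyltransferase for selection of transfected or transduced cells. The construct suits transient or stable expression of tagged CLYBL in mammalian cells, for example in rescue or overexpression studies of CLYBL function. The sequenced record is 8,410 nt, close to the catalogue's approximate total of 8,500 bp.
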