Addgene plasmid #111290: HsCLYBL-FLAG
Purpose: mammalian expression
Depositing lab: Vamsi Mootha. Depositing organization: Massachusetts General Hospital. Publication: The Human Knockout Gene CLYBL Connects Itaconate to Vitamin B12. Shen H, Campanello GC, Flicker D, Grabarek Z, Hu J, Luo C, Banerjee R, Mootha VK. Cell. 2017 Nov 2;171(4):771-782.e11. doi: 10.1016/j.cell.2017.09.051. Epub 2017 Oct 19. PubMed 29056341.
Backbone
  Vector backbone: pLys1
  Backbone size w/o insert (bp): 7500
  Total vector size (bp): 8500
  Vector type: Mammalian Expression
Growth in bacteria
  Bacterial resistance: Ampicillin, 100 μg/mL
  Growth temperature: 37°C
  Growth strain: NEB Stable
  Copy number: Low Copy
Gene/Insert
  Gene/Insert name: human CLYBL
  Species: H. sapiens (human)
  Insert size (bp): 1026
  Entrez Gene: CLYBL (a.k.a. CLB)
  Tag / fusion protein: linker and FLAG tag: TGGGSGGSGGSMDYKDDDDK (C terminal on backbone)
  Cloning method: Restriction Enzyme; 5′ cloning site Nhe1 (not destroyed); 3′ cloning site vector Xma1; insert Age1 (destroyed during cloning)
  Sequencing primers: 5′ ATGGCGCTACGTCTGCTG
Terms and licenses: Academic/Nonprofit Terms; Industry Terms: Not Available to Industry
How to cite: HsCLYBL-FLAG was a gift from Vamsi Mootha (Addgene plasmid # 111290 ; http://n2t.net/addgene:111290 ; RRID:Addgene_111290)
